Addgene plasmid #16332: Otx1/pBS
Depositing lab: Peter Klein. Depositing organization: University of Pennsylvania.
Backbone
  Vector backbone: pBluescript II SK+
  Backbone manufacturer: Stratagene
  Backbone size w/o insert (bp): 3000
  Vector type: Bacterial Expression
Growth in bacteria
  Bacterial resistance: Ampicillin, 100 μg/mL
  Growth temperature: 37°C
  Growth strain: DH5alpha
  Copy number: High Copy
Gene/Insert
  Gene/Insert name: Otx1 (alt name: Xotx1)
  Species: X. laevis (frog)
  Insert size (bp): 2200
  Entrez Gene: otx1 (a.k.a. otx1-A, xotx1)
  Cloning method: Restriction Enzyme; 5′ cloning site EcoRI (not destroyed); 3′ cloning site XhoI (not destroyed)
  Sequencing primers: 5′ T3; 3′ T7
Terms and licenses: Academic/Nonprofit Terms; Industry Terms: Not Available to Industry
Depositor comments: Isolated from Harland Stage 30 head library. Expressed in dorsal mesoderm and forebrain like Otx2, but also expressed in germ plasm.
How to cite: Otx1/pBS was a gift from Peter Klein (Addgene plasmid # 16332 ; http://n2t.net/addgene:16332 ; RRID:Addgene_16332)
