[The description below was written by a language model from this plasmid's Addgene catalogue record.]
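Description:
Otx1/pBS is a cDNA clone of the Xenopus laevis homeobox gene Otx1 (also called Xotx1) carried in the pBluescript II SK+ phagemid, a roughly 3 kb general-purpose cloning vector. It is catalogued as a bacterial expression vector, although pBluescript is mainly a cloning and in vitro transcription backbone. The plasmid is maintained at high copy in E. coli and selected with ampicillin. The insert of about 2.2 kb lies between the EcoRI site at its 5′ end and the XhoI site at its 3′ end. Both sites were preserved, so the fragment can be excised or moved to another vector. No feature table accompanies the record, so the exact extent of coding and untranslated sequence within the insert is not stated.

In pBluescript II the polylinker is flanked by T3 and T7 phage RNA polymerase promoters. The record lists T3 as the 5′ sequencing primer and T7 as the 3′ one, which implies that T3 reads in the sense direction and T7 in the antisense direction. This arrangement allows in vitro synthesis of sense or antisense RNA from linearised template, and clones of this type are commonly used to make antisense probes for in situ hybridisation, though the record does not state an intended use. According to the depositor, the cDNA was isolated from a stage 30 head library. The depositor also notes that the gene is expressed in dorsal mesoderm and forebrain, in a pattern resembling Otx2, and additionally in germ plasm. The clone is therefore a useful reagent for studying anterior neural patterning and germ plasm in frog embryos.
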