>Addgene plasmid #16332 | Otx1/pBS | addgene partial sequence | sequence record 22797 | 16332 with T3
CGCGGTGGCGGCCGCTCTAGAACTAGTGGATCCCCCGGGCTGCAGGAATTCGGCACGAGCGACAGTGCGA
CTCTTCCGACAGCTGATCCCGGCGGAGTCTCCAGGTGCGGGAAAGGAAGGAGAGGAGCTACTGTGTCTCC
TGCCAGGGGATTGACAAGGAATTGTCTTTGTGGATACTTTTGGGGCTTTCTATCCAGCCTTGAGCATGAT
GTCCTACCTCAAACAGCCCCCCTATGGCATGAATGGCTTGGGGCTGACGGGACCTGCAATGGACTTGCTG
CACCCATCAGTGGGCTACCCAGCCACTCCGCGGAAGCAGCGCAGAGAGCGCACCACGTTCACCCGCTCGC
AGCTGGATGTGCTGGAGTCCCTGTTCGCCAAGACTCGTTACCCGGACATCTTCATGCGCGAAGAAGTGGC
CCTAAAGATCAACCTGCCCGAGTCCAGAGTACAGGTCTGGTTCAAGAACAGACGAGCCAAGTGTCGGCAG
CAGCAGCAGCAGCAACAACAGCAGCAGAGCAGCAGCGGGGCCGGAGTGAAGAGCCGCCCGGCCAAGAAGA
AGTGCAGCCCGGCCAGAGAGAGTTCTGGGTCGGAGAGCAGCGGTCAGTTCACTCCCCCCGCGGTGTCCAG
CTCCGGCTCTTCCTCTTCGTCCTCTTCTTCCAGTTCCAATTCCACCGGGAACCCGGCGTTGACTTCAGCC
CCACTGAATGGCAGCAGCTC
